>Addgene plasmid #194088 | pET21b-rrt-His8 | addgene full sequence | sequence record 386236 | Addgene NGS Result
ATCCGGATATAGTTCCTCCTTTCAGCAAAAAACCCCTCAAGACCCGTTTAGAGGCCCCAAGGGGTTATGC
TAGTTATTGCTCAGCGGTGGCAGCAGCCAACTCAGCTTCCTTTCGGGCTTTGTTAGCAGCCGGATCTCAG
TGGTGGTGGTGGTGGTGCTCGACTCAGTGATGGTGATGGTGATGGTGATGCTCGAGGGTCTTCGCTTTAT
TTAAAGGGTTCTTTCCATATTTTTTTTCTAATTTGCTAATATAAGTTATTAATCTCCTATGGCTTTTTGA
ATCCACACTTAAAATAAATGACAACCATCCCCTAACGTGTTCTATCTCAGAAGACTTACCGCAAAATATA
TGATGTATCTTTGCTCTAATTTCTTTATATTTTTCTCTACCTATCCCAACTTTCTCTTGTGAAATAACTA
AACCTGTAACTTTCCTCTGACTACGAGGCCCACTAATACAAGTTTTTTTTGAGTTAATAACCAATCCTTC
ACTTGGGATTATAGAAAATAAAAAATCACGTGCTTTAACAACCTTTTTCATAGACTGTGCAGATAAGGTG
AGATCATCGGCATATCTCGTATATATCAAGCCCCGACTACCTGCATAACCCTGAATACGATAATCAAGTT
TAGAACATATTAGATTAGCTAATTTAGGTGATGATGGAGCACCTTGTGGTAGCAGATTTTTATAACAACA
TATTTTTGTCAAAACTGAAGATATTAGTCGATTATAACCAAGAGAATGGAACACTCCAAAAACTTTGTTA
GCAGTTAAACTTGGGAAAAAATCCTCCAAATCAATATTCAGTATAAAGTTTGCCCCAATATGCGGGGTAG
CATTATTCAAAATAGATTGGTGCTTTTCAAATCCAATAGAAAAAGGAGATGACGACAGTTTATCTAAAAT
GTTACGTAGAACCCATCCTTGTAAGGCTTTAAGTTCTCGAGAAGGTTGGTAAATGGTTCTCATTCTCTTC
TCTGGGCCTTTCTTTTCTACAGTGTAGATCCTATAGCGAAAATCAGCTGTATAGATTAACAACCGAAGTG
TTTCAACAGATATGCGAGTCGCCTTAGACATGTCATGCAAATTGTTCATGACAGGTAGGCCGAGATTTCT
CAATCTAAAAGTGTTCAAATATTCAGCGGATTTCATATGTATATCTCCTTCTTAAAGTTAAACAAAATTA
TTTCTAGAGGGGAATTGTTATCCGCTCACAATTCCCCTATAGTGAGTCGTATTAATTTCGCGGGATCGAG
ATCTCGATCCTCTACGCCGGACGCATCGTGGCCGGCATCACCGGCGCCACAGGTGCGGTTGCTGGCGCCT
ATATCGCCGACATCACCGATGGGGAAGATCGGGCTCGCCACTTCGGGCTCATGAGCGCTTGTTTCGGCGT
GGGTATGGTGGCAGGCCCCGTGGCCGGGGGACTGTTGGGCGCCATCTCCTTGCATGCACCATTCCTTGCG
GCGGCGGTGCTCAACGGCCTCAACCTACTACTGGGCTGCTTCCTAATGCAGGAGTCGCATAAGGGAGAGC
GTCGAGATCCCGGACACCATCGAATGGCGCAAAACCTTTCGCGGTATGGCATGATAGCGCCCGGAAGAGA
GTCAATTCAGGGTGGTGAATGTGAAACCAGTAACGTTATACGATGTCGCAGAGTATGCCGGTGTCTCTTA
TCAGACCGTTTCCCGCGTGGTGAACCAGGCCAGCCACGTTTCTGCGAAAACGCGGGAAAAAGTGGAAGCG
GCGATGGCGGAGCTGAATTACATTCCCAACCGCGTGGCACAACAACTGGCGGGCAAACAGTCGTTGCTGA
TTGGCGTTGCCACCTCCAGTCTGGCCCTGCACGCGCCGTCGCAAATTGTCGCGGCGATTAAATCTCGCGC
CGATCAACTGGGTGCCAGCGTGGTGGTGTCGATGGTAGAACGAAGCGGCGTCGAAGCCTGTAAAGCGGCG
GTGCACAATCTTCTCGCGCAACGCGTCAGTGGGCTGATCATTAACTATCCGCTGGATGACCAGGATGCCA
TTGCTGTGGAAGCTGCCTGCACTAATGTTCCGGCGTTATTTCTTGATGTCTCTGACCAGACACCCATCAA
CAGTATTATTTTCTCCCATGAAGACGGTACGCGACTGGGCGTGGAGCATCTGGTCGCATTGGGTCACCAG
CAAATCGCGCTGTTAGCGGGCCCATTAAGTTCTGTCTCGGCGCGTCTGCGTCTGGCTGGCTGGCATAAAT
ATCTCACTCGCAATCAAATTCAGCCGATAGCGGAACGGGAAGGCGACTGGAGTGCCATGTCCGGTTTTCA
ACAAACCATGCAAATGCTGAATGAGGGCATCGTTCCCACTGCGATGCTGGTTGCCAACGATCAGATGGCG
CTGGGCGCAATGCGCGCCATTACCGAGTCCGGGCTGCGCGTTGGTGCGGATATCTCGGTAGTGGGATACG
ACGATACCGAAGACAGCTCATGTTATATCCCGCCGTTAACCACCATCAAACAGGATTTTCGCCTGCTGGG
GCAAACCAGCGTGGACCGCTTGCTGCAACTCTCTCAGGGCCAGGCGGTGAAGGGCAATCAGCTGTTGCCC
GTCTCACTGGTGAAAAGAAAAACCACCCTGGCGCCCAATACGCAAACCGCCTCTCCCCGCGCGTTGGCCG
ATTCATTAATGCAGCTGGCACGACAGGTTTCCCGACTGGAAAGCGGGCAGTGAGCGCAACGCAATTAATG
TAAGTTAGCTCACTCATTAGGCACCGGGATCTCGACCGATGCCCTTGAGAGCCTTCAACCCAGTCAGCTC
CTTCCGGTGGGCGCGGGGCATGACTATCGTCGCCGCACTTATGACTGTCTTCTTTATCATGCAACTCGTA
GGACAGGTGCCGGCAGCGCTCTGGGTCATTTTCGGCGAGGACCGCTTTCGCTGGAGCGCGACGATGATCG
GCCTGTCGCTTGCGGTATTCGGAATCTTGCACGCCCTCGCTCAAGCCTTCGTCACTGGTCCCGCCACCAA
ACGTTTCGGCGAGAAGCAGGCCATTATCGCCGGCATGGCGGCCCCACGGGTGCGCATGATCGTGCTCCTG
TCGTTGAGGACCCGGCTAGGCTGGCGGGGTTGCCTTACTGGTTAGCAGAATGAATCACCGATACGCGAGC
GAACGTGAAGCGACTGCTGCTGCAAAACGTCTGCGACCTGAGCAACAACATGAATGGTCTTCGGTTTCCG
TGTTTCGTAAAGTCTGGAAACGCGGAAGTCAGCGCCCTGCACCATTATGTTCCGGATCTGCATCGCAGGA
TGCTGCTGGCTACCCTGTGGAACACCTACATCTGTATTAACGAAGCGCTGGCATTGACCCTGAGTGATTT
TTCTCTGGTCCCGCCGCATCCATACCGCCAGTTGTTTACCCTCACAACGTTCCAGTAACCGGGCATGTTC
ATCATCAGTAACCCGTATCGTGAGCATCCTCTCTCGTTTCATCGGTATCATTACCCCCATGAACAGAAAT
CCCCCTTACACGGAGGCATCAGTGACCAAACAGGAAAAAACCGCCCTTAACATGGCCCGCTTTATCAGAA
GCCAGACATTAACGCTTCTGGAGAAACTCAACGAGCTGGACGCGGATGAACAGGCAGACATCTGTGAATC
GCTTCACGACCACGCTGATGAGCTTTACCGCAGCTGCCTCGCGCGTTTCGGTGATGACGGTGAAAACCTC
TGACACATGCAGCTCCCGGAGACGGTCACAGCTTGTCTGTAAGCGGATGCCGGGAGCAGACAAGCCCGTC
AGGGCGCGTCAGCGGGTGTTGGCGGGTGTCGGGGCGCAGCCATGACCCAGTCACGTAGCGATAGCGGAGT
GTATACTGGCTTAACTATGCGGCATCAGAGCAGATTGTACTGAGAGTGCACCATTGCGGTGTGAAATACC
GCACAGATGCGTAAGGAGAAAATACCGCATCAGGCGCTCTTCCGCTTCCTCGCTCACTGACTCGCTGCGC
TCGGTCGTTCGGCTGCGGCGAGCGGTATCAGCTCACTCAAAGGCGGTAATACGGTTATCCACAGAATCAG
GGGATAACGCAGGAAAGAACATGTGAGCAAAAGGCCAGCAAAAGGCCAGGAACCGTAAAAAGGCCGCGTT
GCTGGCGTTTTTCCATAGGCTCCGCCCCCCTGACGAGCATCACAAAAATCGACGCTCAAGTCAGAGGTGG
CGAAACCCGACAGGACTATAAAGATACCAGGCGTTTCCCCCTGGAAGCTCCCTCGTGCGCTCTCCTGTTC
CGACCCTGCCGCTTACCGGATACCTGTCCGCCTTTCTCCCTTCGGGAAGCGTGGCGCTTTCTCATAGCTC
ACGCTGTAGGTATCTCAGTTCGGTGTAGGTCGTTCGCTCCAAGCTGGGCTGTGTGCACGAACCCCCCGTT
CAGCCCGACCGCTGCGCCTTATCCGGTAACTATCGTCTTGAGTCCAACCCGGTAAGACACGACTTATCGC
CACTGGCAGCAGCCACTGGTAACAGGATTAGCAGAGCGAGGTATGTAGGCGGTGCTACAGAGTTCTTGAA
GTGGTGGCCTAACTACGGCTACACTAGAAGGACAGTATTTGGTATCTGCGCTCTGCTGAAGCCAGTTACC
TTCGGAAAAAGAGTTGGTAGCTCTTGATCCGGCAAACAAACCACCGCTGGTAGCGGTGGTTTTTTTGTTT
GCAAGCAGCAGATTACGCGCAGAAAAAAAGGATCTCAAGAAGATCCTTTGATCTTTTCTACGGGGTCTGA
CGCTCAGTGGAACGAAAACTCACGTTAAGGGATTTTGGTCATGAGATTATCAAAAAGGATCTTCACCTAG
ATCCTTTTAAATTAAAAATGAAGTTTTAAATCAATCTAAAGTATATATGAGTAAACTTGGTCTGACAGTT
ACCAATGCTTAATCAGTGAGGCACCTATCTCAGCGATCTGTCTATTTCGTTCATCCATAGTTGCCTGACT
CCCCGTCGTGTAGATAACTACGATACGGGAGGGCTTACCATCTGGCCCCAGTGCTGCAATGATACCGCGA
GACCCACGCTCACCGGCTCCAGATTTATCAGCAATAAACCAGCCAGCCGGAAGGGCCGAGCGCAGAAGTG
GTCCTGCAACTTTATCCGCCTCCATCCAGTCTATTAATTGTTGCCGGGAAGCTAGAGTAAGTAGTTCGCC
AGTTAATAGTTTGCGCAACGTTGTTGCCATTGCTGCAGGCATCGTGGTGTCACGCTCGTCGTTTGGTATG
GCTTCATTCAGCTCCGGTTCCCAACGATCAAGGCGAGTTACATGATCCCCCATGTTGTGCAAAAAAGCGG
TTAGCTCCTTCGGTCCTCCGATCGTTGTCAGAAGTAAGTTGGCCGCAGTGTTATCACTCATGGTTATGGC
AGCACTGCATAATTCTCTTACTGTCATGCCATCCGTAAGATGCTTTTCTGTGACTGGTGAGTACTCAACC
AAGTCATTCTGAGAATAGTGTATGCGGCGACCGAGTTGCTCTTGCCCGGCGTCAATACGGGATAATACCG
CGCCACATAGCAGAACTTTAAAAGTGCTCATCATTGGAAAACGTTCTTCGGGGCGAAAACTCTCAAGGAT
CTTACCGCTGTTGAGATCCAGTTCGATGTAACCCACTCGTGCACCCAACTGATCTTCAGCATCTTTTACT
TTCACCAGCGTTTCTGGGTGAGCAAAAACAGGAAGGCAAAATGCCGCAAAAAAGGGAATAAGGGCGACAC
GGAAATGTTGAATACTCATACTCTTCCTTTTTCAATATTATTGAAGCATTTATCAGGGTTATTGTCTCAT
GAGCGGATACATATTTGAATGTATTTAGAAAAATAAACAAATAGGGGTTCCGCGCACATTTCCCCGAAAA
GTGCCACCTAAATTGTAAGCGTTAATATTTTGTTAAAATTCGCGTTAAATTTTTGTTAAATCAGCTCATT
TTTTAACCAATAGGCCGAAATCGGCAAAATCCCTTATAAATCAAAAGAATAGACCGAGATAGGGT
[37 nt withheld, positions 6016-6052]
AAAGAACGTGGACTCCAACGTCAAAGG
[49 nt withheld, positions 6080-6128]
T
[91 nt withheld, positions 6130-6220]
G
[124 nt withheld, positions 6222-6345]
CCCATTCGCCA
Features (pLannotate 1.2.2; 20 found; start..end, strand, type, name):
     26..73      -  terminator     T7 terminator: transcription terminator for bacteriophage T7 RNA polymerase
     81..130     -  CDS            SET1 (fragment): solubility-enhancement tag derived from T7 phage gene 10B
    140..157     -  CDS            9xHis (fragment): 9xHis affinity tag
    170..190     -  CDS            7xHis: 6xHis affinity tag
    197..1156    -  CDS            RT86_ECOLX: Protein predicted: Swiss-Prot protein existence level 4. Participates in the synthesis of a msDNA (a branched RNA linked by a 2',5'-phosphodiester linkage to a single-stranded DNA) of unknown function. The retron transcript serves as primer and template to the reaction, and codes for the RT. From Escherichia coli.
   1164..1186    -  RBS            RBS: efficient ribosome binding site from bacteriophage T7 gene 10 (Olins and Rangwala, 1989)
   1201..1225    -  protein_bind   lac operator: The lac repressor binds to the lac operator to inhibit transcription in E. coli. This inhibition can be relieved by adding lactose or isopropyl-β-D-thiogalactopyranoside (IPTG). lac repressor encoded by lacI
   1226..1244    -  promoter       T7 promoter: promoter for bacteriophage T7 RNA polymerase
   1266..1545    +  CDS            TcR (fragment): tetracycline efflux protein; tet; confers resistance to tetracycline
   1553..1630    +  promoter       lacI promoter: lacI
   1631..2713    +  CDS            lacI: lac repressor; lacI; The lac repressor binds to the lac operator to inhibit transcription in E. coli. This inhibition can be relieved by adding lactose or isopropyl-β-D-thiogalactopyranoside (IPTG).
   2726..2747    +  protein_bind   CAP binding site: CAP binding activates transcription in the presence of cAMP. E. coli catabolite activator protein
   2762..3053    +  CDS            TcR (fragment): tetracycline efflux protein; tet; confers resistance to tetracycline
   3125..3505    -  CDS            YPB1_ECOLX: Protein predicted: Swiss-Prot protein existence level 4. From Escherichia coli.
   3522..3713    +  CDS            rop: Rop protein, which maintains plasmids at low copy number; rop
   3815..3954    +  misc_feature   bom: basis of mobility region from pBR322
   4140..4728    -  rep_origin     ori: high-copy-number ColE1/pMB1/pBR322/pUC origin of replication
   4899..5759    -  CDS            AmpR: β-lactamase; bla; confers resistance to ampicillin, carbenicillin, and related antibiotics
   5760..5864    -  promoter       AmpR promoter: bla
   5917..6345    -  rep_origin     f1 ori (sequence partly withheld): f1 bacteriophage origin of replication; arrow indicates direction of (+) strand synthesis
