[The description below was written by a language model from this plasmid's Addgene catalogue record and pLannotate feature annotations shown in this document.]
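Description:
pET21b-rrt-His8 is a bacterial expression plasmid built on the pET21b backbone for producing the reverse transcriptase of the Escherichia coli Ec86 retron. It is maintained in E. coli through a ColE1/pBR322-type origin accompanied by the rop gene and the bom mobility region, and it is selected with ampicillin via the β-lactamase gene and its own promoter. An f1 phage origin is also present, which allows single-stranded DNA production with helper phage. The catalogue lists the plasmid as high copy, although rop normally moderates copy number in pBR322-derived backbones. Short tetracycline-resistance fragments and a small predicted open reading frame in the annotation are non-functional remnants of the pBR322 lineage.

The 957 bp rrt coding sequence was inserted between the NdeI and XhoI sites, both of which are retained. It sits downstream of a T7 promoter, an adjacent lac operator and the strong T7 gene 10 ribosome binding site, and transcription ends at the T7 terminator. The plasmid-borne lacI gene supplies lac repressor, so expression stays repressed until IPTG is added in a host that provides T7 RNA polymerase. The protein carries a C-terminal His8 tag for metal-affinity purification. The automated annotation splits the histidine-coding region into two adjacent His-tag hits, probably the added tag followed by the vector's own His sequence, and its "SET1 fragment" hit is likely just vector sequence upstream of the terminator.

The retron reverse transcriptase synthesises msDNA, a branched RNA–DNA hybrid molecule, using the retron transcript as both primer and template. According to the record, the construct was made to express this enzyme in E. coli, in connection with cryo-EM structural work on Ec86 retron complexes and their defence mechanism.
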