Addgene plasmid #194088: pET21b-rrt-His8
Purpose: Expresses Ec86 reverse transcriptase in Escherichia coli
Depositing lab: Tingting Zou. Depositing organization: Huazhong Agricultural University. Publication: Cryo-EM structures of Escherichia coli Ec86 retron complexes reveal architecture and defence mechanism. Wang Y, Guan Z, Wang C, Nie Y, Chen Y, Qian Z, Cui Y, Xu H, Wang Q, Zhao F, Zhang D, Tao P, Sun M, Yin P, Jin S, Wu S, Zou T. Nat Microbiol. 2022 Sep;7(9):1480-1489. doi: 10.1038/s41564-022-01197-7. Epub 2022 Aug 18. PubMed 35982312.
Backbone
  Vector backbone: pET21b
Growth in bacteria
  Bacterial resistance: Ampicillin, 100 μg/mL
  Growth temperature: 37°C
  Growth strain: DH5alpha
  Copy number: High Copy
Gene/Insert
  Gene/Insert name: Ec86 rrt
  Species: E .coli
  Insert size (bp): 957
  Promoter: T7
  Tag / fusion protein: His8 (C terminal on insert)
  Cloning method: Restriction Enzyme; 5′ cloning site NdeI (not destroyed); 3′ cloning site XhoI (not destroyed)
  Sequencing primers: 5′ T7; 3′ T7ter
Terms and licenses: Academic/Nonprofit Terms; Industry Terms: Not Available to Industry
How to cite: pET21b-rrt-His8 was a gift from Tingting Zou (Addgene plasmid # 194088 ; http://n2t.net/addgene:194088 ; RRID:Addgene_194088)
